Addgene plasmid #53559: pET28a(+) 6xHis-TEV-IFIT3
Purpose: bacterial expression of IFIT3
Depositing lab: Kathleen Collins. Depositing organization: University of California, Berkeley. Publication: tRNA binding, structure, and localization of the human interferon-induced protein IFIT5. Katibah GE, Lee HJ, Huizar JP, Vogan JM, Alber T, Collins K. Mol Cell. 2013 Feb 21;49(4):743-50. doi: 10.1016/j.molcel.2012.12.015. Epub 2013 Jan 11. PubMed 23317505.
Backbone
  Vector backbone: pET28a(+)
  Backbone manufacturer: Novagen
  Backbone size w/o insert (bp): 5369
  Vector type: Bacterial Expression
Growth in bacteria
  Bacterial resistance: Kanamycin, 50 μg/mL
  Growth temperature: 37°C
  Growth strain: DH5alpha
  Copy number: High Copy
Gene/Insert
  Gene/Insert name: IFIT3 (alt name: interferon-induced protein with tetratricopeptide repeats 3)
  Species: H. sapiens (human)
  Entrez Gene: IFIT3 (a.k.a. CIG-49, GARG-49, IFI60, IFIT4, IRG2, ISG60, P60, RIG-G, cig41)
  Promoter: T7
  Tag / fusion protein: 6xHIS (N terminal on backbone); TEV (N terminal on insert)
  Cloning method: Restriction Enzyme; 5′ cloning site NheI (not destroyed); 3′ cloning site XhoI (not destroyed)
  Sequencing primers: 5′ T7; 3′ T7 terminal
Terms and licenses: Academic/Nonprofit Terms; Industry Terms: Not Available to Industry
How to cite: pET28a(+) 6xHis-TEV-IFIT3 was a gift from Kathleen Collins (Addgene plasmid # 53559 ; http://n2t.net/addgene:53559 ; RRID:Addgene_53559)
