[The description below was written by a language model from this plasmid's Addgene catalogue record.]
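Description:
pET28a(+) 6xHis-TEV-IFIT3 is a bacterial expression plasmid built on the Novagen pET28a(+) backbone (5369 bp without insert) for producing human IFIT3 (interferon-induced protein with tetratricopeptide repeats 3) in E. coli. It is selected with kanamycin, is listed as high copy, and is propagated in a standard cloning strain, DH5alpha. No feature table accompanies the record, so details such as the origin of replication and other backbone elements are not itemised. The total size of the construct with its insert is also not given.

The IFIT3 coding sequence was inserted by restriction cloning between the NheI and XhoI sites, both of which remain intact. Transcription is driven by the T7 promoter. Expression therefore depends on a host that supplies T7 RNA polymerase, as is usual for pET-series vectors, while cloning strains lacking the polymerase keep the insert largely silent. The protein is made with an N-terminal 6xHis tag contributed by the backbone, followed by a TEV protease recognition site that was introduced with the insert. This arrangement allows capture of the fusion protein by immobilised metal affinity chromatography, after which TEV cleavage can remove the histidine tag to leave near-native IFIT3.

The stated purpose is bacterial expression of IFIT3. The plasmid was deposited in connection with a study of tRNA binding, structure and localisation of the related human protein IFIT5. This suggests it was used to prepare recombinant IFIT3 for biochemical work alongside other IFIT family members, although the record does not describe specific experiments.
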