>Addgene plasmid #53559 | pET28a(+) 6xHis-TEV-IFIT3 | addgene partial sequence | sequence record 86160 | pBRrevBam 5'-GGTGATGTCGGCGATATAGG-3'
CTGTGGCGCCGGTGATGCCGGCCACGATGCGTCCGGCGTAGAGGATCGAGATCTCGATCCCGCGAAATTA
ATACGACTCACTATAGGGGAATTGTGAGCGGATAACAATTCCCCTCTAGAAATAATTTTGTTTAACTTTA
AGAAGGAGATATACCATGGGCAGCAGCCATCATCATCATCATCACAGCAGCGGCCTGGTGCCGCGCGGCA
GCCATATGGCTAGCAGAGAAAACCTGTATTTTCAGAGTGAGGTCACCAAGAATTCCCTGGAGAAAATCCT
TCCACAGCTGAAATGCCATTTCACCTGGAACTTATTCAAGGAAGACAGTGTCTCAAGGGATCTAGAAGAT
AGAGTGTGTAACCAGATTGAATTTTTAAACACTGAGTTCAAAGCTACAATGTACAACTTGTTGGCCTACA
TAAAACACCTAGATGGTAACAACGAGGCAGCCCTGGAATGCTTACGGCAAGCTGAAGAGTTAATCCAGCA
AGAACATGCTGACCAAGCAGAAATCAGAAGTCTAGTCACTTGGGGAAACTACGCCTGGGTCTACTATCAC
TTGGGCAGACTCTCAGATGCTCAGATTTATGTAGATAAGGTGAAACAAACCTGCAAGAAATTTTCAAATC
CATACAGTATTGAGTATTCTGAACTTGACTGTGAGGAAGGGTGGACACAACTGAAGTGTGGAAGAAATGA
AAGGGCGAAGGTGTGTTTTGAGAAGGCTCTGGAAGAAAAGCCCAACAACCCAGAATTCTCCTCTGGACTG
GCAATTGCGATGTACCATCTGGATAATCACCCAGAGAAACAGTTCTCTACTGATGTTTTGAAGCAGGCCA
TTGAGCTGAGTCCTGATAACCAATACGTCAAGGTTCTCTTGGGCCTGAAACTGCAGAAGATGAATAAAGA
AGCTGAAGGAGAGCAGTTTGTTGAAGAAGCCTTGGAAAAGTCTCCTTGCCAAACAGATGTCCTCCGCAGT
GCAGCCAAATTTTACAGAAGAAAAGGTGACCTAGACAAAGCTATTGAACTGTTTCAACGGGTGTTGGAAT
CCACACCAAACAATGGCTACCTCTATCACCAGATTGGGTGCTGCTACAAGGCAAAAGTAAGACAAATGCA
GAATACAGGAGAAT
