>Addgene plasmid #53559 | pET28a(+) 6xHis-TEV-IFIT3 | addgene partial sequence | sequence record 86164 | T7term 5'-GCTAGTTATTGCTCAGCGG-3'
TCAGCTTCCTTTCGGGCTTTGTTAGCAGCCGGATCTCAGTGGTGGTGGTGGTGGTGCTCGAGTCAGTTCA
GTTGCTCTGAGTTAGAGAGGAGCTCTCTGGGACTGGAGCTGACTGCGCCCTGGCCCATTTCCTCACTACC
ATCCTCAAGCTCAGATGCTGACAGGAAAATACTGCCTATGCCTGAAGGGGCATCCCTTAGCAGGCGGCCC
AGTTCCTTCTCATAACATTTGGCTGCTTGCAGCAGATCTCCATTCTGCTTATGAATTAATCCTTGAAGAT
ACCAATAATTTGGTGCATTTTGTGGAAGCAGATTTTCAGATACATTCTGTGGTTGGTCTTTGATCTCTTC
CTTGTCAGTTGATTTTTTGCTTATGGACAAACCCTCTAAACCATGTTGCACAGCAGTGTCTTCAGACTTC
CCATTATATTTCTGAAGGTTGCAGTAGCGCTGATGGGATTGTTGCTTTTCAGCATCAGGGACTTCCTTAT
TGAATGGTGTCTGATAACATTCCGTCTCCAGGAACTCAGCGAGATCGGAGTATGCATTCAGAGGATTCAG
TCCCTTCTCAAGAGCTTTATTCGAATAGTCCATAGCATATTGCTTTAGTGCTTCAATCATCTCTTTATTT
CCACTAGCTTCAGATTCTCCTGTATTCTGCATTTGTCTTACTTTTGCCTTGTAGCAGCACCCAATCTGGT
GATAGAGGTAGCCATTGTTTGGTGTGGATTCCAACACCCGTTGAAACAGTTCAATAGCTTTGTCTAGGTC
ACCTTTTCTTCTGTAAAATTTGGCTGCACTGCGGAGGACATCTGTTTGGCAAGGAGACTTTTCCAAGGCT
TCTTCAACAAACTGCTCTCCTTCAGCTTC
